Addgene plasmid #186296: pcDNA3/er-(n2)oxStayGold(c4)v2.0
Purpose: A new version of er-(n2)oxStayGold(c4), which gives a higher expression level. The StayGold gene has codon optimization for mammalian expression. For brighter ER imaging if permitted.
Depositing lab: Atsushi Miyawaki. Publication: A highly photostable and bright green fluorescent protein. Hirano M, Ando R, Shimozono S, Sugiyama M, Takeda N, Kurokawa H, Deguchi R, Endo K, Haga K, Takai-Todaka R, Inaura S, Matsumura Y, Hama H, Okada Y, Fujiwara T, Morimoto T, Katayama K, Miyawaki A. Nat Biotechnol. 2022 Apr 25. pii: 10.1038/s41587-022-01278-2. doi: 10.1038/s41587-022-01278-2. PubMed 35468954.
Backbone
  Vector backbone: pcDNA3
  Backbone manufacturer: Invitrogen
  Backbone size w/o insert (bp): 5400
  Total vector size (bp): 6177
  Vector type: Mammalian Expression
  Selectable markers: Neomycin (select with G418)
Growth in bacteria
  Bacterial resistance: Ampicillin, 100 μg/mL
  Growth temperature: 37°C
  Growth strain: DH5alpha
  Copy number: High Copy
Gene/Insert
  Gene/Insert name: er-(n2)oxStayGold(c4)v2.0
  Species: Synthetic
  Insert size (bp): 777
  Promoter: CMV
  Cloning method: Restriction Enzyme; 5′ cloning site HindIII (not destroyed); 3′ cloning site EcoRI (not destroyed)
  Sequencing primers: 5′ T7; 3′ Sp6
Terms and licenses: Academic/Nonprofit Terms; Industry Terms: Not Available to Industry
How to cite: pcDNA3/er-(n2)oxStayGold(c4)v2.0 was a gift from Atsushi Miyawaki (Addgene plasmid # 186296 ; http://n2t.net/addgene:186296 ; RRID:Addgene_186296)
