[The description below was written by a language model from this plasmid's Addgene catalogue record and pLannotate feature annotations shown in this document.]
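Description:
pcDNA3/er-(n2)oxStayGold(c4)v2.0 is a mammalian expression plasmid built on the Invitrogen pcDNA3 backbone, about 6.2 kb in total. It carries a synthetic 777 bp insert encoding an endoplasmic reticulum-targeted form of the photostable green fluorescent protein StayGold. The insert sits between the HindIII and EcoRI sites, both of which are retained. It is transcribed from the human cytomegalovirus immediate early enhancer and promoter and terminated by the bovine growth hormone polyadenylation signal. T7 and SP6 promoters flank the cloning region and serve as sequencing primer sites. According to the record, this v2.0 construct is a revised version of er-(n2)oxStayGold(c4) that reaches a higher expression level, with the StayGold coding sequence codon-optimised for mammalian cells. The record does not spell out the nature of the ER-targeting elements or of the "n2" and "c4" terminal modifications.

The automated annotation does not recognise the StayGold open reading frame. The interval between the T7 and SP6 promoters is essentially unlabelled apart from a short hit to an mVenus fragment. That hit, like the small HIV-1 LTR, ble and lacI fragments elsewhere, is probably an incidental sequence match rather than a functional part.

In E. coli the plasmid replicates from a high-copy ColE1/pUC-type origin and is selected with ampicillin through the β-lactamase gene. An f1 origin is also present. For mammalian cells, an SV40 early promoter drives the neomycin phosphotransferase gene, followed by an SV40 polyadenylation signal, allowing G418 selection of stable transfectants. The construct is intended for brighter fluorescence imaging of the ER in mammalian cells.
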