Features (pLannotate 1.2.2; 21 found; start..end, strand, type, name):
     28..80      -  misc_feature   bom (fragment): basis of mobility region from pBR322
    235..614     +  enhancer       CMV enhancer: human cytomegalovirus immediate early enhancer
    615..818     +  promoter       CMV promoter: human cytomegalovirus (CMV) immediate early promoter
    814..847     +  LTR            5' LTR (truncated) (fragment): truncated 5' long terminal repeat (LTR) from HIV-1
    863..881     +  promoter       T7 promoter: promoter for bacteriophage T7 RNA polymerase
    961..986     +  CDS            VN155(I152L) (fragment): improved N-terminal fragment of mVenus for use in bimolecular fluorescence complementation (BiFC) (Kodama and Hu, 2010)
   1744..1762    -  promoter       SP6 promoter: promoter for bacteriophage SP6 RNA polymerase
   1788..2012    +  polyA_signal   bGH poly(A) signal: bovine growth hormone polyadenylation signal
   2016..2037    +  promoter       SV40 promoter (fragment): SV40 enhancer and early promoter
   2058..2486    +  rep_origin     f1 ori (sequence partly withheld): f1 bacteriophage origin of replication; arrow indicates direction of (+) strand synthesis
   2500..2829    +  promoter       SV40 promoter: SV40 enhancer and early promoter
   2896..3687    +  CDS            neo: KKA2_KLEPN - Also known as kan, nptII. Experimental evidence at protein level: Swiss-Prot protein existence level 1. Resistance to kanamycin, neomycin, paromomycin, ribostamycin, butirosin and gentamicin B. From Klebsiella pneumoniae.
   3711..3869    +  CDS            ble (fragment): BLE_KLEPN - Experimental evidence at protein level: Swiss-Prot protein existence level 1. Binding protein with a strong affinity to the bleomycin family of antibiotics. Binds to CL990; an antimitotic-antibiotic compound. From Klebsiella pneumoniae.
   3864..3985    +  polyA_signal   SV40 poly(A) signal: SV40 polyadenylation signal
   4058..4074    -  protein_bind   lac operator: The lac repressor binds to the lac operator to inhibit transcription in E. coli. This inhibition can be relieved by adding lactose or isopropyl-β-D-thiogalactopyranoside (IPTG). lac repressor encoded by lacI
   4082..4112    -  promoter       lac promoter: promoter for the E. coli lac operon
   4127..4148    -  protein_bind   CAP binding site: CAP binding activates transcription in the presence of cAMP. E. coli catabolite activator protein
   4161..4253    -  CDS            lacI (fragment): lac repressor; lacI; The lac repressor binds to the lac operator to inhibit transcription in E. coli. This inhibition can be relieved by adding lactose or isopropyl-β-D-thiogalactopyranoside (IPTG).
   4436..5024    -  rep_origin     ori: high-copy-number ColE1/pMB1/pBR322/pUC origin of replication
   5195..6055    -  CDS            AmpR: β-lactamase; bla; confers resistance to ampicillin, carbenicillin, and related antibiotics
   6056..6160    -  promoter       AmpR promoter: bla
>Addgene plasmid #186296 | pcDNA3/er-(n2)oxStayGold(c4)v2.0 | addgene full sequence | sequence record 366145 | Addgene NGS Result
GACGGATCGGGAGATCTCCCGATCCCCTATGGTGCACTCTCAGTACAATCTGCTCTGATGCCGCATAGTT
AAGCCAGTATCTGCTCCCTGCTTGTGTGTTGGAGGTCGCTGAGTAGTGCGCGAGCAAAATTTAAGCTACA
ACAAGGCAAGGCTTGACCGACAATTGCATGAAGAATCTGCTTAGGGTTAGGCGTTTTGCGCTGCTTCGCG
ATGTACGGGCCAGATATACGCGTTGACATTGATTATTGACTAGTTATTAATAGTAATCAATTACGGGGTC
ATTAGTTCATAGCCCATATATGGAGTTCCGCGTTACATAACTTACGGTAAATGGCCCGCCTGGCTGACCG
CCCAACGACCCCCGCCCATTGACGTCAATAATGACGTATGTTCCCATAGTAACGCCAATAGGGACTTTCC
ATTGACGTCAATGGGTGGAGTATTTACGGTAAACTGCCCACTTGGCAGTACATCAAGTGTATCATATGCC
AAGTACGCCCCCTATTGACGTCAATGACGGTAAATGGCCCGCCTGGCATTATGCCCAGTACATGACCTTA
TGGGACTTTCCTACTTGGCAGTACATCTACGTATTAGTCATCGCTATTACCATGGTGATGCGGTTTTGGC
AGTACATCAATGGGCGTGGATAGCGGTTTGACTCACGGGGATTTCCAAGTCTCCACCCCATTGACGTCAA
TGGGAGTTTGTTTTGGCACCAAAATCAACGGGACTTTCCAAAATGTCGTAACAACTCCGCCCCATTGACG
CAAATGGGCGGTAGGCGTGTACGGTGGGAGGTCTATATAAGCAGAGCTCTCTGGCTAACTAGAGAACCCA
CTGCTTACTGGCTTATCGAAATTAATACGACTCACTATAGGGAGACCCAAGCTTGCGGCCGCCACCATGC
TGCTGCCCGTCCCCCTGCTGCTGGGCCTGCTGGGCGCCGCCGCGGATCCGATGGTGAGCAAGGGCGAGGA
GCTGTTTACAGGCGTGACCCCCTTCAAGTTCCAGCTGAAGGGCACCATCAACGGCAAGAGCTTCACCGTG
GAAGGCGAGGGCGAGGGCAATAGCCACGAGGGCAGCCACAAAGGCAAGTACGTGTGCACCAGCGGCAAAC
TGCCAATGTCTTGGGCCGCCCTGGGAACTAGCTTCGGCTATGGCATGAAGTACTACACCAAGTACCCCAG
CGGCCTGAAGAACTGGTTCCACGAGGTGATGCCCGAGGGCTTCACCTACGACAGACACATCCAGTACAAG
GGCGACGGCAGCATCCACGCCAAGCACCAGCACTTCATGAAGAACGGCACCTACCACAACATCGTGGAGT
TCACCGGCCAGGACTTCAAGGAGAACAGCCCCGTGCTGACCGGCGACATGAACGTGAGCCTGCCCAACGA
GGTGCAGCACATCCCCAGAGATGACGGCGTGGAGTGCCCAGTGACCCTGCTGTACCCTCTGCTGAGCGAC
AAGAGCAAGTGCGTGGAGGCCTACCAGAACACCATCATCAAGCCCCTGCACAATCAGCCAGCCCCCGATG
TGCCATACCACTGGATCAGAAAGCAGTACACCCAGAGCAAGGACGACACCGAGGAGAGAGACCACATCAT
CCAGAGCGAGACCCTGGAGGCCCACCTGCCATGGCACGAGCCTTCTGCTTCTGCCGTGAAGGATGAACTG
TAAGAATTCTGCAGATATCCATCACACTGGCGGCCGCTCGAGCATGCATCTAGAGGGCCCTATTCTATAG
TGTCACCTAAATGCTAGAGCTCGCTGATCAGCCTCGACTGTGCCTTCTAGTTGCCAGCCATCTGTTGTTT
GCCCCTCCCCCGTGCCTTCCTTGACCCTGGAAGGTGCCACTCCCACTGTCCTTTCCTAATAAAATGAGGA
AATTGCATCGCATTGTCTGAGTAGGTGTCATTCTATTCTGGGGGGTGGGGTGGGGCAGGACAGCAAGGGG
GAGGATTGGGAAGACAATAGCAGGCATGCTGGGGATGCGGTGGGCTCTATGGCTTCTGAGGCGGAAAGAA
CCAGCTGGGGCTCTAGGGGGTATCCCC
[124 nt withheld, positions 2058-2181]
C
[91 nt withheld, positions 2183-2273]
A
[49 nt withheld, positions 2275-2323]
CCTTTGACGTTGGAGTCCACGTTCTTT
[37 nt withheld, positions 2351-2387]
ACCCTATCTCGGTCTATTCTTTTGATTTATAAGGGATTTTGCCGATTTCGGCCTATTGGTTAAAAAATGA
GCTGATTTAACAAAAATTTAACGCGAATTAATTCTGTGGAATGTGTGTCAGTTAGGGTGTGGAAAGTCCC
CAGGCTCCCCAGCAGGCAGAAGTATGCAAAGCATGCATCTCAATTAGTCAGCAACCAGGTGTGGAAAGTC
CCCAGGCTCCCCAGCAGGCAGAAGTATGCAAAGCATGCATCTCAATTAGTCAGCAACCATAGTCCCGCCC
CTAACTCCGCCCATCCCGCCCCTAACTCCGCCCAGTTCCGCCCATTCTCCGCCCCATGGCTGACTAATTT
TTTTTATTTATGCAGAGGCCGAGGCCGCCTCTGCCTCTGAGCTATTCCAGAAGTAGTGAGGAGGCTTTTT
TGGAGGCCTAGGCTTTTGCAAAAAGCTCCCGGGAGCTTGTATATCCATTTTCGGATCTGATCAAGAGACA
GGATGAGGATCGTTTCGCATGATTGAACAAGATGGATTGCACGCAGGTTCTCCGGCCGCTTGGGTGGAGA
GGCTATTCGGCTATGACTGGGCACAACAGACAATCGGCTGCTCTGATGCCGCCGTGTTCCGGCTGTCAGC
GCAGGGGCGCCCGGTTCTTTTTGTCAAGACCGACCTGTCCGGTGCCCTGAATGAACTGCAGGACGAGGCA
GCGCGGCTATCGTGGCTGGCCACGACGGGCGTTCCTTGCGCAGCTGTGCTCGACGTTGTCACTGAAGCGG
GAAGGGACTGGCTGCTATTGGGCGAAGTGCCGGGGCAGGATCTCCTGTCATCTCACCTTGCTCCTGCCGA
GAAAGTATCCATCATGGCTGATGCAATGCGGCGGCTGCATACGCTTGATCCGGCTACCTGCCCATTCGAC
CACCAAGCGAAACATCGCATCGAGCGAGCACGTACTCGGATGGAAGCCGGTCTTGTCGATCAGGATGATC
TGGACGAAGAGCATCAGGGGCTCGCGCCAGCCGAACTGTTCGCCAGGCTCAAGGCGCGCATGCCCGACGG
CGAGGATCTCGTCGTGACCCATGGCGATGCCTGCTTGCCGAATATCATGGTGGAAAATGGCCGCTTTTCT
GGATTCATCGACTGTGGCCGGCTGGGTGTGGCGGACCGCTATCAGGACATAGCGTTGGCTACCCGTGATA
TTGCTGAAGAGCTTGGCGGCGAATGGGCTGACCGCTTCCTCGTGCTTTACGGTATCGCCGCTCCCGATTC
GCAGCGCATCGCCTTCTATCGCCTTCTTGACGAGTTCTTCTGAGCGGGACTCTGGGGTTCGAAATGACCG
ACCAAGCGACGCCCAACCTGCCATCACGAGATTTCGATTCCACCGCCGCCTTCTATGAAAGGTTGGGCTT
CGGAATCGTTTTCCGGGACGCCGGCTGGATGATCCTCCAGCGCGGGGATCTCATGCTGGAGTTCTTCGCC
CACCCCAACTTGTTTATTGCAGCTTATAATGGTTACAAATAAAGCAATAGCATCACAAATTTCACAAATA
AAGCATTTTTTTCACTGCATTCTAGTTGTGGTTTGTCCAAACTCATCAATGTATCTTATCATGTCTGTAT
ACCGTCGACCTCTAGCTAGAGCTTGGCGTAATCATGGTCATAGCTGTTTCCTGTGTGAAATTGTTATCCG
CTCACAATTCCACACAACATACGAGCCGGAAGCATAAAGTGTAAAGCCTGGGGTGCCTAATGAGTGAGCT
AACTCACATTAATTGCGTTGCGCTCACTGCCCGCTTTCCAGTCGGGAAACCTGTCGTGCCAGCTGCATTA
ATGAATCGGCCAACGCGCGGGGAGAGGCGGTTTGCGTATTGGGCGCTCTTCCGCTTCCTCGCTCACTGAC
TCGCTGCGCTCGGTCGTTCGGCTGCGGCGAGCGGTATCAGCTCACTCAAAGGCGGTAATACGGTTATCCA
CAGAATCAGGGGATAACGCAGGAAAGAACATGTGAGCAAAAGGCCAGCAAAAGGCCAGGAACCGTAAAAA
GGCCGCGTTGCTGGCGTTTTTCCATAGGCTCCGCCCCCCTGACGAGCATCACAAAAATCGACGCTCAAGT
CAGAGGTGGCGAAACCCGACAGGACTATAAAGATACCAGGCGTTTCCCCCTGGAAGCTCCCTCGTGCGCT
CTCCTGTTCCGACCCTGCCGCTTACCGGATACCTGTCCGCCTTTCTCCCTTCGGGAAGCGTGGCGCTTTC
TCATAGCTCACGCTGTAGGTATCTCAGTTCGGTGTAGGTCGTTCGCTCCAAGCTGGGCTGTGTGCACGAA
CCCCCCGTTCAGCCCGACCGCTGCGCCTTATCCGGTAACTATCGTCTTGAGTCCAACCCGGTAAGACACG
ACTTATCGCCACTGGCAGCAGCCACTGGTAACAGGATTAGCAGAGCGAGGTATGTAGGCGGTGCTACAGA
GTTCTTGAAGTGGTGGCCTAACTACGGCTACACTAGAAGAACAGTATTTGGTATCTGCGCTCTGCTGAAG
CCAGTTACCTTCGGAAAAAGAGTTGGTAGCTCTTGATCCGGCAAACAAACCACCGCTGGTAGCGGTGGTT
TTTTTGTTTGCAAGCAGCAGATTACGCGCAGAAAAAAAGGATCTCAAGAAGATCCTTTGATCTTTTCTAC
GGGGTCTGACGCTCAGTGGAACGAAAACTCACGTTAAGGGATTTTGGTCATGAGATTATCAAAAAGGATC
TTCACCTAGATCCTTTTAAATTAAAAATGAAGTTTTAAATCAATCTAAAGTATATATGAGTAAACTTGGT
CTGACAGTTACCAATGCTTAATCAGTGAGGCACCTATCTCAGCGATCTGTCTATTTCGTTCATCCATAGT
TGCCTGACTCCCCGTCGTGTAGATAACTACGATACGGGAGGGCTTACCATCTGGCCCCAGTGCTGCAATG
ATACCGCGAGACCCACGCTCACCGGCTCCAGATTTATCAGCAATAAACCAGCCAGCCGGAAGGGCCGAGC
GCAGAAGTGGTCCTGCAACTTTATCCGCCTCCATCCAGTCTATTAATTGTTGCCGGGAAGCTAGAGTAAG
TAGTTCGCCAGTTAATAGTTTGCGCAACGTTGTTGCCATTGCTACAGGCATCGTGGTGTCACGCTCGTCG
TTTGGTATGGCTTCATTCAGCTCCGGTTCCCAACGATCAAGGCGAGTTACATGATCCCCCATGTTGTGCA
AAAAAGCGGTTAGCTCCTTCGGTCCTCCGATCGTTGTCAGAAGTAAGTTGGCCGCAGTGTTATCACTCAT
GGTTATGGCAGCACTGCATAATTCTCTTACTGTCATGCCATCCGTAAGATGCTTTTCTGTGACTGGTGAG
TACTCAACCAAGTCATTCTGAGAATAGTGTATGCGGCGACCGAGTTGCTCTTGCCCGGCGTCAATACGGG
ATAATACCGCGCCACATAGCAGAACTTTAAAAGTGCTCATCATTGGAAAACGTTCTTCGGGGCGAAAACT
CTCAAGGATCTTACCGCTGTTGAGATCCAGTTCGATGTAACCCACTCGTGCACCCAACTGATCTTCAGCA
TCTTTTACTTTCACCAGCGTTTCTGGGTGAGCAAAAACAGGAAGGCAAAATGCCGCAAAAAAGGGAATAA
GGGCGACACGGAAATGTTGAATACTCATACTCTTCCTTTTTCAATATTATTGAAGCATTTATCAGGGTTA
TTGTCTCATGAGCGGATACATATTTGAATGTATTTAGAAAAATAAACAAATAGGGGTTCCGCGCACATTT
CCCCGAAAAGTGCCACCTGACGTC
