>Addgene plasmid #186296 | pcDNA3/er-(n2)oxStayGold(c4)v2.0 | depositor partial sequence | sequence record 366279 | pcDNA3/er-(n2)oxStayGold(c4)v2.0 sequence 777 bps
ATGCTGCTGCCCGTCCCCCTGCTGCTGGGCCTGCTGGGCGCCGCCGCGGATCCGATGGTGAGCAAGGGCG
AGGAGCTGTTTACAGGCGTGACCCCCTTCAAGTTCCAGCTGAAGGGCACCATCAACGGCAAGAGCTTCAC
CGTGGAAGGCGAGGGCGAGGGCAATAGCCACGAGGGCAGCCACAAAGGCAAGTACGTGTGCACCAGCGGC
AAACTGCCAATGTCTTGGGCCGCCCTGGGAACTAGCTTCGGCTATGGCATGAAGTACTACACCAAGTACC
CCAGCGGCCTGAAGAACTGGTTCCACGAGGTGATGCCCGAGGGCTTCACCTACGACAGACACATCCAGTA
CAAGGGCGACGGCAGCATCCACGCCAAGCACCAGCACTTCATGAAGAACGGCACCTACCACAACATCGTG
GAGTTCACCGGCCAGGACTTCAAGGAGAACAGCCCCGTGCTGACCGGCGACATGAACGTGAGCCTGCCCA
ACGAGGTGCAGCACATCCCCAGAGATGACGGCGTGGAGTGCCCAGTGACCCTGCTGTACCCTCTGCTGAG
CGACAAGAGCAAGTGCGTGGAGGCCTACCAGAACACCATCATCAAGCCCCTGCACAATCAGCCAGCCCCC
GATGTGCCATACCACTGGATCAGAAAGCAGTACACCCAGAGCAAGGACGACACCGAGGAGAGAGACCACA
TCATCCAGAGCGAGACCCTGGAGGCCCACCTGCCATGGCACGAGCCTTCTGCTTCTGCCGTGAAGGATGA
ACTGTAA
